>Addgene plasmid #18831 | TRPML2-CFP | addgene partial sequence | sequence record 24721 | CMV-F 5'-CGCAAATGGGCGGTAGGCGTG-3'
CNGGGGCNTTAGCGAGCTCTCTGGCTACTAGAGAACCCACTGCTTACTGGCTTATCGAAATTAATACGAC
TCACTATAGGGAGACCCAAGCTTACCAGCCACCATGGCGTCTCTCGATTCTGAGGTGAGGGAAGAGTGTC
TGAGGGAAGACCTGAAGTTCTACTTCATGAGTCCCTGTGAGAAGTACCGAGCCAGACGTCAGATCCCGTG
GAAACTGGGCTTGCAGATATTGAAGATAGTCATGGTAACCACACAGCTTGTTCGGTTTGGCTTAAGTAAC
CAGTTGGTGGTGGCTTTCAAAGAAGATAACACTGTTGCTTTTAAGCACTTGTTTTTGAAAGGATTTTCTG
GAGTTGATGAAGATGACTACAGCTGTAGCATATACACTCAGGAGAACACCTATGAGAGCATCTTTTTTGC
TATAAAGCAGTATCGTCATCTGAAGAATATTTCCCTGGCAACCCTTGGTTATGGAGAAAGTGAAGACAAT
AGAACTGGCTTGAAGGTCTGTAAGCAGCACTACAAGACAGGGGCCATGTTTTCTTCTAACGAGACCCTGA
ACATTGACAGTGACATTGAGACAGACTGCATTCACCTGGACCTTCAGGTGCTCACCACGGAANNGANNNG
NNNNCACACACTCTTTCTTCGGGGTGGATTTNCGCCGGCTCGGGCAAGTTGATATCTCNTGCCCANGATG
ANTACNCAGCTCNTCCATTNANCAAAANANCNGATGTNCTCTNCNATNAAAACTCNCCCCCCCCCCCCCC
CCGGGNNGAAANNTN
