[The description below was written by a language model from this plasmid's Addgene catalogue record.]
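Description:
TRPML2-CFP is a mammalian expression plasmid built on the pcDNA3.1 backbone (about 5.5 kb without insert) that carries the mouse TRPML2 coding sequence, also known as mucolipin-2 (gene Mcoln2). The roughly 1.6 kb insert was placed between HindIII and XbaI sites, both of which remain intact, and part of the construct was derived from a commercial EST clone. The plasmid is maintained in E. coli as a high-copy plasmid under ampicillin selection. The record does not list the promoter or other backbone features. pcDNA3.1-family vectors generally drive expression from the CMV immediate-early promoter and have a T7 promoter upstream of the cloning site, which fits the T7 forward sequencing primer listed. The V5 reverse primer suggests a V5-containing version of the backbone, but the record does not confirm this. No mammalian selection marker is stated.

The payload is a fusion protein in which cyan fluorescent protein is attached to the C terminus of TRPML2, so the channel protein can be seen directly by fluorescence microscopy in transfected cells. TRPML2 belongs to the mucolipin subfamily of TRP cation channels, which are associated with endosomal and lysosomal compartments. The associated study examined how the lysosomal localization of TRPML3 depends on TRPML2 and on TRPML1, the mucolipidosis-associated protein. This points to use of the construct for subcellular localization and co-localization experiments. As a CFP fusion, it could also be paired with TRPML proteins carrying spectrally distinct fluorescent tags to study their interactions, though the record does not specify such uses.
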