Addgene plasmid #18831: TRPML2-CFP
Depositing lab: Craig Montell. Depositing organization: Johns Hopkins University and School of Medicine. Publication: Lysosomal localization of TRPML3 depends on TRPML2 and the mucolipidosis-associated protein TRPML1. Venkatachalam K, Hofmann T, Montell C. J Biol Chem. 2006 Jun 23. 281(25):17517-27. 10.1074/jbc.M600807200 PubMed 16606612.
Backbone
  Vector backbone: pcDNA3.1
  Backbone size w/o insert (bp): 5500
  Vector type: Mammalian Expression
Growth in bacteria
  Bacterial resistance: Ampicillin, 100 μg/mL
  Growth temperature: 37°C
  Growth strain: DH5alpha
  Copy number: High Copy
Gene/Insert
  Gene/Insert name: TRPML2 (alt name: Mucolipin-2)
  Species: M. musculus (mouse)
  Insert size (bp): 1617
  GenBank ID: NM_026656
  Entrez Gene: Mcoln2 (a.k.a. 3300002C04Rik, AI549968, C86638, TRP, TRPML2)
  Tag / fusion protein: CFP (C terminal on insert)
  Cloning method: Restriction Enzyme; 5′ cloning site HindIII (not destroyed); 3′ cloning site XbaI (not destroyed)
  Sequencing primers: 5′ T7; 3′ V5
Resource information
  A portion of this plasmid was derived from a plasmid made by: EST from Invitrogen
Terms and licenses: Academic/Nonprofit Terms; Industry Terms: Not Available to Industry
How to cite: TRPML2-CFP was a gift from Craig Montell (Addgene plasmid # 18831 ; http://n2t.net/addgene:18831 ; RRID:Addgene_18831)
